Addgene plasmid #187116: pAC8-DDIT4
Purpose: insect cell expression of DDIT4
Depositing lab: Eric Fischer. Depositing organization: Dana-Farber Cancer Institute. Publication: Solenoid architecture of HUWE1 contributes to ligase activity and substrate recognition. Hunkeler M, Jin CY, Ma MW, Monda JK, Overwijn D, Bennett EJ, Fischer ES. Mol Cell. 2021 Sep 2;81(17):3468-3480.e7. doi: 10.1016/j.molcel.2021.06.032. Epub 2021 Jul 26. PubMed 34314700.
Backbone
  Vector backbone: pAC8
  Vector type: Insect Expression
Growth in bacteria
  Bacterial resistance: Ampicillin, 100 μg/mL
  Growth temperature: 37°C
  Growth strain: DH5alpha
  Copy number: High Copy
Gene/Insert
  Gene/Insert name: DDIT4
  Species: H. sapiens (human)
  Insert size (bp): 696
  Entrez Gene: DDIT4 (a.k.a. Dig2, REDD-1, REDD1)
  Tag / fusion protein: Strep (N terminal on insert)
  Cloning method: Gibson Cloning
Terms and licenses: Academic/Nonprofit Terms; Industry Terms: Not Available to Industry
How to cite: pAC8-DDIT4 was a gift from Eric Fischer (Addgene plasmid # 187116 ; http://n2t.net/addgene:187116 ; RRID:Addgene_187116)
