[The description below was written by a language model from this plasmid's Addgene catalogue record and pLannotate feature annotations shown in this document.]
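Description:
pAC8-DDIT4 is a 7,471-nt baculovirus transfer plasmid built on the pAC8 backbone for producing human DDIT4 (also known as REDD1 or RTP801) in insect cells. In E. coli it is maintained as a high-copy plasmid through a ColE1/pUC-type origin and selected with ampicillin via the β-lactamase gene and its native promoter. An M13 phage origin is also annotated, along with small fragments of bom, rop and lacI that appear to be remnants of earlier vector construction.

The expression cassette places the 696-bp DDIT4 coding sequence downstream of the AcMNPV polyhedrin promoter, a very late baculoviral promoter that drives strong expression in infected insect cells. An N-terminal Strep-tag II precedes the insert, allowing affinity capture of the protein on Strep-Tactin resin. Oriented divergently from this cassette, a p10 promoter drives DsRed.M1, terminated by the HSV TK polyadenylation signal; such a red fluorescent reporter would typically serve to monitor infection, although the record does not state this use. A single loxP site lies next to the reporter; its role is likewise not stated. The whole region is flanked by baculoviral sequences, lef2/ORF603 on one side and the ORF1629 recombination region on the other. These are the homology arms through which the cassette recombines into the polyhedrin locus of a baculovirus genome to generate recombinant virus.

DDIT4 is a stress-responsive inhibitor of mTORC1 signalling. The stated purpose is simply insect cell expression of the protein, and the associated publication concerns the architecture and substrate recognition of the ubiquitin ligase HUWE1, suggesting use of the purified tagged protein in biochemical or structural work.
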