Features (pLannotate 1.2.2; 19 found; start..end, strand, type, name):
   1193..1270    -  CDS            P61 (fragment): P78_NPVAC - Experimental evidence at protein level: Swiss-Prot protein existence level 1. Plays a role in the transport of the nucleocapsids from the cytoplasm toward the host nucleus together with the host actin- polymerizing Arp2/3 complex. From Autographa californica nuclear polyhedrosis virus (AcMNPV).
   1272..1323    -  misc_feature   bom (fragment): basis of mobility region from pBR322
   1342..1722    +  rep_origin     M13 ori (sequence partly withheld): M13 bacteriophage origin of replication; arrow indicates direction of (+) strand synthesis
   1798..1847    -  misc_feature   bom (fragment): basis of mobility region from pBR322
   1949..1984    -  CDS            rop (fragment): Rop protein, which maintains plasmids at low copy number; rop
   2079..2183    +  promoter       AmpR promoter: bla
   2184..3044    +  CDS            AmpR: β-lactamase; bla; confers resistance to ampicillin, carbenicillin, and related antibiotics
   3215..3803    +  rep_origin     ori: high-copy-number ColE1/pMB1/pBR322/pUC origin of replication
   3986..4039    +  CDS            lacI (fragment): lac repressor; lacI; The lac repressor binds to the lac operator to inhibit transcription in E. coli. This inhibition can be relieved by adding lactose or isopropyl-β-D-thiogalactopyranoside (IPTG).
   4366..4490    +  CDS            lef2: baculovirus late expression factor 2
   4528..5133    +  CDS            ORF603: baculovirus ORF603 protein
   5197..5230    +  protein_bind   loxP: Cre-mediated recombination occurs in the 8-bp core sequence (GCATACAT). Cre recombinase
   5420..5468    -  polyA_signal   HSV TK poly(A) signal: herpes simplex virus thymidine kinase polyadenylation signal (Cole and Stacy, 1985)
   5549..6223    -  CDS            DsRed.M1: DsRed.M1 is a basic (constitutively fluorescent) red fluorescent protein published in 2007, derived from Discosoma sp..
   6232..6341    -  promoter       p10 promoter: baculovirus promoter for expression in insect cells
   6396..6487    +  promoter       polyhedrin promoter: polh from Autographa californica; promoter for the baculovirus polyhedrin gene
   6505..6527    +  CDS            Strep-Tag II (fragment): peptide that binds Strep-Tactin®, an engineered form of streptavidin
   6574..7269    +  CDS            DDIT4: DDIT4_HUMAN - Also known as REDD1, RTP801. Experimental evidence at protein level: Swiss-Prot protein existence level 1. Regulates cell growth, proliferation and survival via inhibition of the activity of the mammalian target of rapamycin complex 1 (mTORC1). Inhibition of mTORC1 is mediated by a pathway that involves DDIT4/REDD1, AKT1, the TSC1-TSC2 complex and the GTPase RHEB. Plays an important role in responses to cellular energy levels and cellular stress, including responses to hypoxia and DNA damage. Regulates p53/TP53-mediated apoptosis in response to DNA damage via its effect on mTORC1
   7309..1195    +  misc_recomb    baculovirus recombination region (ORF1629) (across the origin): contains part of ORF1629
>Addgene plasmid #187116 | pAC8-DDIT4 | addgene full sequence | sequence record 369327 | Addgene NGS Result
ATCCTCAATAGATTTGTAAAATAGGTTTCGATTAGTTTCAAACAAGGGTTGTTTTTCCGAACCGATGGCT
GGACTATCTAATGGATTTTCGCTCAACGCCACAAAACTTGCCAAATCTTGTAGCAGCAATCTAGCTTTGT
CGATATTCGTTTGTGTTTTGTTTTGTAATAAAGGTTCGACGTCGTTCAAAATATTATGCGCTTTTGTATT
TCTTTCATCACTGTCGTTAGTGTACAATTGACTCGACGTAAACACGTTAAATAAAGCTTGGACATATTTA
ACATCGGGCGTGTTAGCTTTATTAGGCCGATTATCGTCGTCGTCCCAACCCTCGTCGTTAGAAGTTGCTT
CCGAAGACGATTTTGCCATAGCCACACGACGCCTATTAATTGTGTCGGCTAACACGTCCGCGATCAAATT
TGTAGTTGAGCTTTTTGGAATTATTTCTGATTGCGGGCGTTTTTGGGCGGGTTTCAATCTAACTGTGCCC
GATTTTAATTCAGACAACACGTTAGAAAGCGATGGTGCAGGCGGTGGTAACATTTCAGACGGCAAATCTA
CTAATGGCGGCGGTGGTGGAGCTGATGATAAATCTACCATCGGTGGAGGCGCAGGCGGGGCTGGCGGCGG
AGGCGGAGGCGGAGGTGGTGGCGGTGATGCAGACGGCGGTTTAGGCTCAAATGTCTCTTTAGGCAACACA
GTCGGCACCTCAACTATTGTACTGGTTTCGGGCGCCGTTTTTGGTTTGACCGGTCTGAGACGAGTGCGAT
TTTTTTCGTTTCTAATAGCTTCCAACAATTGTTGTCTGTCGTCTAAAGGTGCAGCGGGTTGAGGTTCCGT
CGGCATTGGTGGAGCGGGCGGCAATTCAGACATCGATGGTGGTGGTGGTGGTGGAGGCGCTGGAATGTTA
GGCACGGGAGAAGGTGGTGGCGGCGGTGCCGCCGGTATAATTTGTTCTGGTTTAGTTTGTTCGCGCACGA
TTGTGGGCACCGGCGCAGGCGCCGCTGGCTGCACAACGGAAGGTCGTCTGCTTCGAGGCAGCGCTTGGGG
TGGTGGCAATTCAATATTATAATTGGAATACAAATCGTAAAAATCTGCTATAAGCATTGTAATTTCGCTA
TCGTTTACCGTGCCGATATTTAACAACCGCTCAATGTAAGCAATTGTATTGTAAAGAGATTGTCTCAAGC
TCGGATCGATCCCGCACGCCGATAACAAGCCTTTTCATTTTTACTACAGCATTGTAGTGGCGAGACACTT
CGCTGTCGTCGCCTGATGCGGTATTTTCTCCTTACGCATCTGTGCGGTATTTCACACCGCATA
[142 nt withheld, positions 1324-1465]
C
[141 nt withheld, positions 1467-1607]
CCTTTGACGTTGGAGTCCACGTTCTTT
[37 nt withheld, positions 1635-1671]
ACCCTATCTCGGGCTATTCTTTTGATTTATAAGGGATTTTGCCGATTTCGGCCTATTGGTTAAAAAATGA
GCTGATTTAACAAAAATTTAACGCGAATTTTAACAAAATATTAACGTTTACAATTTTATGGTGCACTCTC
AGTACAATCTGCTCTGATGCCGCATAGTTAAGCCAGCCCCGACACCCGCCAACACCCGCTGACGCGCCCT
GACGGGCTTGTCTGCTCCCGGCATCCGCTTACAGACAAGCTGTGACCGTCTCCGGGAGCTGCATGTGTCA
GAGGTTTTCACCGTCATCACCGAAACGCGCGAGACGAAAGGGCCTCGTGATACGCCTATTTTTATAGGTT
AATGTCATGATAATAATGGTTTCTTAGACGTCAGGTGGCACTTTTCGGGGAAATGTGCGCGGAACCCCTA
TTTGTTTATTTTTCTAAATACATTCAAATATGTATCCGCTCATGAGACAATAACCCTGATAAATGCTTCA
ATAATATTGAAAAAGGAAGAGTATGAGTATTCAACATTTCCGTGTCGCCCTTATTCCCTTTTTTGCGGCA
TTTTGCCTTCCTGTTTTTGCTCACCCAGAAACGCTGGTGAAAGTAAAAGATGCTGAAGATCAGTTGGGTG
CACGAGTGGGTTACATCGAACTGGATCTCAACAGCGGTAAGATCCTTGAGAGTTTTCGCCCCGAAGAACG
TTTTCCAATGATGAGCACTTTTAAAGTTCTGCTATGTGGCGCGGTATTATCCCGTATTGACGCCGGGCAA
GAGCAACTCGGTCGCCGCATACACTATTCTCAGAATGACTTGGTTGAGTACTCACCAGTCACAGAAAAGC
ATCTTACGGATGGCATGACAGTAAGAGAATTATGCAGTGCTGCCATAACCATGAGTGATAACACTGCGGC
CAACTTACTTCTGACAACGATCGGAGGACCGAAGGAGCTAACCGCTTTTTTGCACAACATGGGGGATCAT
GTAACTCGCCTTGATCGTTGGGAACCGGAGCTGAATGAAGCCATACCAAACGACGAGCGTGACACCACGA
TGCCTGTAGCAATGGCAACAACGTTGCGCAAACTATTAACTGGCGAACTACTTACTCTAGCTTCCCGGCA
ACAATTAATAGACTGGATGGAGGCGGATAAAGTTGCAGGACCACTTCTGCGCTCGGCCCTTCCGGCTGGC
TGGTTTATTGCTGATAAATCTGGAGCCGGTGAGCGTGGGTCTCGCGGTATCATTGCAGCACTGGGGCCAG
ATGGTAAGCCCTCCCGTATCGTAGTTATCTACACGACGGGGAGTCAGGCAACTATGGATGAACGAAATAG
ACAGATCGCTGAGATAGGTGCCTCACTGATTAAGCATTGGTAACTGTCAGACCAAGTTTACTCATATATA
CTTTAGATTGATTTAAAACTTCATTTTTAATTTAAAAGGATCTAGGTGAAGATCCTTTTTGATAATCTCA
TGACCAAAATCCCTTAACGTGAGTTTTCGTTCCACTGAGCGTCAGACCCCGTAGAAAAGATCAAAGGATC
TTCTTGAGATCCTTTTTTTCTGCGCGTAATCTGCTGCTTGCAAACAAAAAAACCACCGCTACCAGCGGTG
GTTTGTTTGCCGGATCAAGAGCTACCAACTCTTTTTCCGAAGGTAACTGGCTTCAGCAGAGCGCAGATAC
CAAATACTGTTCTTCTAGTGTAGCCGTAGTTAGGCCACCACTTCAAGAACTCTGTAGCACCGCCTACATA
CCTCGCTCTGCTAATCCTGTTACCAGTGGCTGCTGCCAGTGGCGATAAGTCGTGTCTTACCGGGTTGGAC
TCAAGACGATAGTTACCGGATAAGGCGCAGCGGTCGGGCTGAACGGGGGGTTCGTGCACACAGCCCAGCT
TGGAGCGAACGACCTACACCGAACTGAGATACCTACAGCGTGAGCTATGAGAAAGCGCCACGCTTCCCGA
AGGGAGAAAGGCGGACAGGTATCCGGTAAGCGGCAGGGTCGGAACAGGAGAGCGCACGAGGGAGCTTCCA
GGGGGAAACGCCTGGTATCTTTATAGTCCTGTCGGGTTTCGCCACCTCTGACTTGAGCGTCGATTTTTGT
GATGCTCGTCAGGGGGGCGGAGCCTATGGAAAAACGCCAGCAACGCGGCCTTTTTACGGTTCCTGGCCTT
TTGCTGGCCTTTTGCTCACATGTTCTTTCCTGCGTTATCCCCTGATTCTGTGGATAACCGTATTACCGCC
TTTGAGTGAGCTGATACCGCTCGCCGCAGCCGAACGACCGAGCGCAGCGAGTCAGTGAGCGAGGAAGCGG
AAGAGCGCCCAATACGCAAACCGCCTCTCCCCGCGCGTTGGCCGATTCATTAATGCAGAACGGCTCCGCC
CACTATTAATGAAATTAAAAATTCCAATTTTAAAAAACGCAGCAAGAGAAACATTTGTATGAAAGAATGC
GTAGAAGGAAAGAAAAATGTCGTCGACATGCTGAACAACAAGATTAATATGCCTCCGTGTATAAAAAAAA
TATTGAACGATTTGAAAGAAAACAATGTACCGCGCGGCGGTATGTACAGGAAGAGGTTTATACTAAACTG
TTACATTGCAAACGTGGTTTCGTGTGCCAAGTGTGAAAACCGATGTTTAATCAAGGCTCTGACGCATTTC
TACAACCACGACTCCAAGTGTGTGGGTGAAGTCATGCATCTTTTAATCAAATCCCAAGATGTGTATAAAC
CACCAAACTGCCAAAAAATGAAAACTGTCGACAAGCTCTGTCCGTTTGCTGGCAACTGCAAGGGTCTCAA
TCCTATTTGTAATTATTGAATAATAAAACAATTATAAATGTCAAATTTGTTTTTTATTAACGATACAAAC
CAAACGCAACAAGAACATTTGTAGTATTATCTATAATTGAAAACGCGTAGTTATAATCGCTGAGGTAATA
TTTAAAATCATTTTCAAATGATTCACAGTTAATTTGCGACAATATAATTTTATTTTCACATAAACTAGAC
GCCTTGTCGTCTTCTTCTTCGTATTCCTTCTCTTTTTCATTTTTCTCCTCATAAAAATTAACATAGTTAT
TATCGTATCCATATATGTATCTATCGTATAGAGTAAATTTTTTGTTGTCATAAATATATATGTCTTTTTT
AATGGGGTGTATAGTACCGCTGCGCATAGTTTTTCTGTAATTTACAACAGTGCTATTTTCTGGTAGTTCT
TCGGAGTGTGTTGCTTTAATTATTAAATTTATATAATCAATGAATTTGGGATCGTCGGTTTTGTACAATA
TGTTGCCGGCATAGTACGCAGCTTCTTCTAGTTCAATTACACCATTTTTTAGCAGCACCGGATTAACATA
ACTTTCCAAAATGTTGTACGAACCGTTAAACAAAAACAGTTCACCTCCCTTTTCTATACTATTGTCTGCG
AGCAGTTGTTTGTTGTTAAAAATAACAGCCATTGTAATGAGACGCACAAACTAATATCACAAACTGGAAA
TGTCTATCAATATATAGTTGCTGATATAACTTCGTATAGCATACATTATACGAAGTTATCTGGTTGAAAC
GTACCCGTAGTGGCTATGGCAGGGCTTGCCGCCCCGACGTTGGCTGCGAGCCCTGGGCCTTCACCCGAAC
TTGGGGGTTGGGGTGGGGAAAAGGAAGAAACGCGGGCGTATTGGTCCCAATGGGGTCTCGGTGGGGTATC
GACAGAGTGCCAGCCCTGGGACCGAACCCCGCGTTTATGAACAAACGACCCAACACCCGTGCGTTTTATT
CTGTCTTTTTATTGCCGTCATAGCGCGGGTTCCTTCCGGTATTGTCTCCTTCCGTGTTTCAGTTAGCCTC
CCCCATCTCCCGCTATTACTCGAGTCACTGGGAGCCGGAGTGGCGGGCCTCGGCGTGCTCGTACTGCTCC
ACCACGGTGTAGTCCTCGTTGTGGTTGGTGATGTCCAGCTTGGAGTCCACGTAGTGGTTGCCGGGCAGCT
GCACGGGCTTCTTGGCCTTGTACACGGTCTTGAAGTCGCAGGTGTAGTGGCCGCCGTCCTTCAGCTTCAG
GGCGTGGGAGATCTCGCCCTTCAGCACGCCGTCCTGGGGGTACAGCTTCTCGGTGGAGGGCTCCCAGCCG
GCAGTCTTCTTCTGCATTACGGGGCCGTCGGCGGGGAAGTTCACGCCCTTGAACTTCACCTTGTAGATGA
AGGTGCCGTCCTGCAGGGAGGAGTCCTGCTGCACCTCCACCACGCCGCCGTCCTCGAAGTTCATGGAGCG
CTCCCAGGTGAAGCCCTCGGGGAAGGACAGCTTCATGTAGTCGGGGATGTCGGCGGGGTGCTTCACGTAG
GCCTTGGAGCCGTACTGGAACTGGGGGGACAGGATGTCCCAGGCGAAGGGCAGGGGGCCGCCCTTGGTCA
CCTGCAGCTTGGCGGTCTGGGTGCCCTCGTAGGGCTTGCCCTCGCCCTCGCCCTCGATCTCGAAGTAGTG
GCCGTTCACGGAGCCCTCCATGCGCACCTTGAACTGCATGAACTCCTTGATGACGTCCTCGGTGTTGTCC
ATGGTAGAGTGATTGTAAATAAAATGTAATTTACAGTATAGTATTTTAATTAATATACAAATGATTTGAT
AATAATTCTTATTTAACTATAATATATTGTGTTGGGTTGAATTAAAGGTCCGTATACTAGTATCGATTCG
CGACCTACTCCGGAATATTAATAGAGTTGCTGATATCATGGAGATAATTAAAATGATAACCATCTCGCAA
ATAAATAAGTATTTTACTGTTTTCGTAACAGTTTTGTAATAAAAAAACCTATAAATACGGATCTACCATG
GACTGGAGCCACCCGCAGTTCGAAAAATCCGCGGTCGACGAGAACCTCTACTTCCAGGGAGGCGGCCGCA
CCATGCCTAGCCTTTGGGACCGCTTCTCGTCGTCGTCCACCTCCTCTTCGCCCTCGTCCTTGCCCCGAAC
TCCCACCCCAGATCGGCCGCCGCGCTCAGCCTGGGGGTCGGCGACCCGGGAGGAGGGGTTTGACCGCTCC
ACGAGCCTGGAGAGCTCGGACTGCGAGTCCCTGGACAGCAGCAACAGTGGCTTCGGGCCGGAGGAAGACA
CGGCTTACCTGGATGGGGTGTCGTTGCCCGACTTCGAGCTGCTCAGTGACCCTGAGGATGAACACTTGTG
TGCCAACCTGATGCAGCTGCTGCAGGAGAGCCTGGCCCAGGCGCGGCTGGGCTCTCGACGCCCTGCGCGC
CTGCTGATGCCTAGCCAGTTGGTAAGCCAGGTGGGCAAAGAACTACTGCGCCTGGCCTACAGCGAGCCGT
GCGGCCTGCGGGGGGCGCTGCTGGACGTCTGCGTGGAGCAGGGCAAGAGCTGCCACAGCGTGGGCCAGCT
GGCACTCGACCCCAGCCTGGTGCCCACCTTCCAGCTGACCCTCGTGCTGCGCCTGGACTCACGACTCTGG
CCCAAGATCCAGGGGCTGTTTAGCTCCGCCAACTCTCCCTTCCTCCCTGGCTTCAGCCAGTCCCTGACGC
TGAGCACTGGCTTCCGAGTCATCAAGAAGAAGCTGTACAGCTCGGAACAGCTGCTCATTGAGGAGTGTTG
AGGTACCCCCGGACGGCCGCTTAATTAATTGATCCGGGTTATTAGTACATTTATTAAGCGCTAGATTCTG
TGCGTTGTTGATTTACAGACAATTGTTGTACGTATTTTAATAATTCATTAAATTTATAATCTTTAGGGTG
GTATGTTAGAGCGAAAATCAAATGATTTTCAGCGTCTTTATATCTGAATTTAAATATTAA
